>Addgene plasmid #105152 | pFA6a-kanMX6-P41nmt1-mECitrine | addgene full sequence | sequence record 203251 | Addgene NGS Result
TGTATCATACACATACGATTTAGGTGACACTATAGAACGCGGCCGCCAGCTGAAGCTTCGTACGCTGCAG
GTCGACGGATCTATATTACCCTGTTATCCCTAGCGGATCTGCCGGTAGAGGTGTGGTCAATAAGAGCGAC
CTCATACTATACCTGAGAAAGCAACCTGACCTACAGGAAAGAGTTACTCAAGAATAAGAATTTTCGTTTT
AAAACCTAAGAGTCACTTTAAAATTTGTATACACTTATTTTTTTTATAACTTATTTAATAATAAAAATCA
TAAATCATAAGAAATTCGCTTATTTAGAAGTGGCGCGCCCTATTTGTATAGTTCATCCATGCCATGTGTA
ATCCCAGCAGCTGTTACAAACTCAAGAAGGACCATGTGGTCTCTCTTTTCGTTGGGATCTTTCGAAAGCT
TAGATTGATAGGACAGGTAATGGTTGTCTGGTAAAAGGACAGGGCCATCGCCAATTGGAGTATTTTGTTG
ATAATGGTCTGCTAGTTGAACGCTTCCATCTTCAATGTTGTGTCTAATTTTGAAGTTAACTTTGATTCCA
TTCTTTTGTTTGTCTGCCATGATGTATACATTGTGTGAGTTATAGTTGTATTCCAATTTGTGTCCAAGAA
TGTTTCCATCTTCTTTAAAATCAATACCTTTTAACTCGATTCTATTAACAAGGGTATCACCTTCAAACTT
GACTTCAGCACGTGTCTTGTAGTTCCCGTCATCTTTGAAAAATATAGTTCTTTCCTGTACATAACCTTCG
GGCATGGCACTCTTGAAAAAGTCATGCCGTTTCATATGATCTGGGTATCTAGCAAAGCACATTAGACCAT
AACCCAAAGTAGTGACAAGTGTTGGCCATGGAACAGGTAGTTTTCCAGTAGTGCAAATAAATTTAAGGGT
AAGTTTTCCGTATGTTGCATCACCTTCACCCTCTCCACTGACAGAAAATTTGTGCCCATTAACATCACCA
TCTAATTCAACAAGAATTGGGACAACTCCAGTGAAAAGTTCTTCTCCTTTACTGTTAATTAAAGACATGA
TTTAACAAAGCGACTATAAGTCAGAAAGTGAGAATGAGATTGAAATAATTAATTCAACTTATTCAATTGA
TGATATGCCAGGATTCCTCTTCCTTTATCTTCAATGTTTCGATTAACAGGTCCATTATCCGGTTTTTAGT
TTCGCTGCACATTGCCGAATGACAATCGGATTCCTTTAAGCTTTGCTTTTGCCCTGTTTTCTCTCCCCAG
TAATCGTTGGGTGACTGAACCATCCAGTAGCCGAGAGTTACGTTTTTCCTGATTTAATAAATATCCATAT
CTATTTGTCTCGTGGTGTTTTACAGCAACTAACCGAAATTACTATTTTGCATCATCCAACCATAAAGAGA
CAACAATAATTCTAGAAAACATATAACAAGTGTTTTTTTCTATTTACGTCTCATACGCAAAGTCCACTTT
ACCATGTTTTGGAAACTTGTACCCAACCATTCATTTTTCGATTTTGTAATGAGGCTCTTTTCTTCTAACA
ATCATTGAGGTCATTATCATGTGTCCTCACCTATTGTTTAAATTGAGGCTTGCGCTATTCCCAAAATTGT
GGGTATTATTTTCATATATCAGTATCTGCAATTTCGGTTCAACTTTCTTATCAAGAAAGAGGATTAATTT
CTTAACAAAAACCTTCTTTGTTTTATAACGCTGATTTTTGTATTATTTGGCGACCAAGGTTATAAGTGAT
CCAATCCAAATGTCATAACTTCAGTTGATCCCTGCGGAAAATATAAATCAGATTATGGTTATATAAAAAA
AAAGAGAAATTATTTGAGTTCATTGAAACTTCAACGTTATTTGACTAAAACTTGTTAATTTACATGTCTG
CAAGATTAATCCAGCATATTAAATAAATTAGTTGACTTATGTCAAACAAATAATACATTCTTGATATTAT
TAGAAAAAAAAAAGAAAATTGAATAACTTGTGAGAAATGATATTGTTATTATTTTAGATTATGTCCTTTG
AAATACAATAACATGCTAAGGCACTTACTACTTAAGCCTTTATTACTTTAATGTGCTAACAATCTTCTGT
ATCCTTAGACGTTAAATTTTCCCTTATTAAAAAATAAAAAAATAAAAAAAAAATATAGGAAATGAAACAA
CCGCTGATGACTTATTCTGTCTTTTATGGCGAGATCTGTTTAGCTTGCCTCGTCCCCGCCGGGTCACCCG
GCCAGCGACATGGAGGCCCAGAATACCCTCCTTGACAGTCTTGACGTGCGCAGCTCAGGGGCATGATGTG
ACTGTCGCCCGTACATTTAGCCCATACATCCCCATGTATAATCATTTGCATCCATACATTTTGATGGCCG
CACGGCGCGAAGCAAAAATTACGGCTCCTCGCTGCAGACCTGCGAGCAGGGAAACGCTCCCCTCACAGAC
GCGTTGAATTGTCCCCACGCCGCGCCCCTGTAGAGAAATATAAAAGGTTAGGATTTGCCACTGAGGTTCT
TCTTTCATATACTTCCTTTTAAAATCTTGCTAGGATACAGTTCTCACATCACATCCGAACATAAACAACC
ATGGGTAAGGAAAAGACTCACGTTTCGAGGCCGCGATTAAATTCCAACATGGATGCTGATTTATATGGGT
ATAAATGGGCTCGCGATAATGTCGGGCAATCAGGTGCGACAATCTATCGATTGTATGGGAAGCCCGATGC
GCCAGAGTTGTTTCTGAAACATGGCAAAGGTAGCGTTGCCAATGATGTTACAGATGAGATGGTCAGACTA
AACTGGCTGACGGAATTTATGCCTCTTCCGACCATCAAGCATTTTATCCGTACTCCTGATGATGCATGGT
TACTCACCACTGCGATCCCCGGCAAAACAGCATTCCAGGTATTAGAAGAATATCCTGATTCAGGTGAAAA
TATTGTTGATGCGCTGGCAGTGTTCCTGCGCCGGTTGCATTCGATTCCTGTTTGTAATTGTCCTTTTAAC
AGCGATCGCGTATTTCGTCTCGCTCAGGCGCAATCACGAATGAATAACGGTTTGGTTGATGCGAGTGATT
TTGATGACGAGCGTAATGGCTGGCCTGTTGAACAAGTCTGGAAAGAAATGCATAAGCTTTTGCCATTCTC
ACCGGATTCAGTCGTCACTCATGGTGATTTCTCACTTGATAACCTTATTTTTGACGAGGGGAAATTAATA
GGTTGTATTGATGTTGGACGAGTCGGAATCGCAGACCGATACCAGGATCTTGCCATCCTATGGAACTGCC
TCGGTGAGTTTTCTCCTTCATTACAGAAACGGCTTTTTCAAAAATATGGTATTGATAATCCTGATATGAA
TAAATTGCAGTTTCATTTGATGCTCGATGAGTTTTTCTAATCAGTACTGACAATAAAAAGATTCTTGTTT
TCAAGAACTTGTCATTTGTATAGTTTTTTTATATTGTAGTTGTTCTATTTTAATCAAATGTTAGCGTGAT
TTATATTTTTTTTCGCCTCGACATCATCTGCCCAGATGCGAAGTTAAGTGCGCAGAAAGTAATATCATGC
GTCAATCGTATGTGAATGCTGGTCGCTATACTGCTGTCGATTCGATACTAACGCCGCCATCCAGTTTAAA
CGAGCTCGAATTCATCGATGATATCAGATCCACTAGTGGCCTATGCGGCCGCGGATCTGCCGGTCTCCCT
ATAGTGAGTCGTATTAATTTCGATAAGCCAGGTTAACCTGCATTAATGAATCGGCCAACGCGCGGGGAGA
GGCGGTTTGCGTATTGGGCGCTCTTCCGCTTCCTCGCTCACTGACTCGCTGCGCTCGGTCGTTCGGCTGC
GGCGAGCGGTATCAGCTCACTCAAAGGCGGTAATACGGTTATCCACAGAATCAGGGGATAACGCAGGAAA
GAACATGTGAGCAAAAGGCCAGCAAAAGGCCAGGAACCGTAAAAAGGCCGCGTTGCTGGCGTTTTTCCAT
AGGCTCCGCCCCCCTGACGAGCATCACAAAAATCGACGCTCAAGTCAGAGGTGGCGAAACCCGACAGGAC
TATAAAGATACCAGGCGTTTCCCCCTGGAAGCTCCCTCGTGCGCTCTCCTGTTCCGACCCTGCCGCTTAC
CGGATACCTGTCCGCCTTTCTCCCTTCGGGAAGCGTGGCGCTTTCTCATAGCTCACGCTGTAGGTATCTC
AGTTCGGTGTAGGTCGTTCGCTCCAAGCTGGGCTGTGTGCACGAACCCCCCGTTCAGCCCGACCGCTGCG
CCTTATCCGGTAACTATCGTCTTGAGTCCAACCCGGTAAGACACGACTTATCGCCACTGGCAGCAGCCAC
TGGTAACAGGATTAGCAGAGCGAGGTATGTAGGCGGTGCTACAGAGTTCTTGAAGTGGTGGCCTAACTAC
GGCTACACTAGAAGAACAGTATTTGGTATCTGCGCTCTGCTGAAGCCAGTTACCTTCGGAAAAAGAGTTG
GTAGCTCTTGATCCGGCAAACAAACCACCGCTGGTAGCGGTGGTTTTTTTGTTTGCAAGCAGCAGATTAC
GCGCAGAAAAAAAGGATCTCAAGAAGATCCTTTGATCTTTTCTACGGGGTCTGACGCTCAGTGGAACGAA
AACTCACGTTAAGGGATTTTGGTCATGAGATTATCAAAAAGGATCTTCACCTAGATCCTTTTAAATTAAA
AATGAAGTTTTAAATCAATCTAAAGTATATATGAGTAAACTTGGTCTGACAGTTACCAATGCTTAATCAG
TGAGGCACCTATCTCAGCGATCTGTCTATTTCGTTCATCCATAGTTGCCTGACTCCCCGTCGTGTAGATA
ACTACGATACGGGAGGGCTTACCATCTGGCCCCAGTGCTGCAATGATACCGCGAGACCCACGCTCACCGG
CTCCAGATTTATCAGCAATAAACCAGCCAGCCGGAAGGGCCGAGCGCAGAAGTGGTCCTGCAACTTTATC
CGCCTCCATCCAGTCTATTAATTGTTGCCGGGAAGCTAGAGTAAGTAGTTCGCCAGTTAATAGTTTGCGC
AACGTTGTTGCCATTGCTACAGGCATCGTGGTGTCACGCTCGTCGTTTGGTATGGCTTCATTCAGCTCCG
GTTCCCAACGATCAAGGCGAGTTACATGATCCCCCATGTTGTGCAAAAAAGCGGTTAGCTCCTTCGGTCC
TCCGATCGTTGTCAGAAGTAAGTTGGCCGCAGTGTTATCACTCATGGTTATGGCAGCACTGCATAATTCT
CTTACTGTCATGCCATCCGTAAGATGCTTTTCTGTGACTGGTGAGTACTCAACCAAGTCATTCTGAGAAT
AGTGTATGCGGCGACCGAGTTGCTCTTGCCCGGCGTCAATACGGGATAATACCGCGCCACATAGCAGAAC
TTTAAAAGTGCTCATCATTGGAAAACGTTCTTCGGGGCGAAAACTCTCAAGGATCTTACCGCTGTTGAGA
TCCAGTTCGATGTAACCCACTCGTGCACCCAACTGATCTTCAGCATCTTTTACTTTCACCAGCGTTTCTG
GGTGAGCAAAAACAGGAAGGCAAAATGCCGCAAAAAAGGGAATAAGGGCGACACGGAAATGTTGAATACT
CATACTCTTCCTTTTTCAATATTATTGAAGCATTTATCAGGGTTATTGTCTCATGAGCGGATACATATTT
GAATGTATTTAGAAAAATAAACAAATAGGGGTTCCGCGCACATTTCCCCGAAAAGTGCCACCTGACGTCT
AAGAAACCATTATTATCATGACATTAACCTATAAAAATAGGCGTATCACGAGGCCCTTTCGTCTCGCGCG
TTTCGGTGATGACGGTGAAAACCTCTGACACATGCAGCTCCCGGAGACGGTCACAGCTTGTCTGTAAGCG
GATGCCGGGAGCAGACAAGCCCGTCAGGGCGCGTCAGCGGGTGTTGGCGGGTGTCGGGGCTGGCTTAACT
ATGCGGCATCAGAGCAGATTGTACTGAGAGTGCACCATATGGACATATTGTCGTTAGAACGCGGCTACAA
TTAATACATAACCTTA
Features (pLannotate 1.2.2; 12 found; start..end, strand, type, name):
     18..36      +  promoter       SP6 promoter: promoter for bacteriophage SP6 RNA polymerase
    112..299     -  terminator     ADH1 terminator: S. cerevisiae ADH1; transcription terminator for the S. cerevisiae alcohol dehydrogenase 1 (ADH1) gene
    323..1033    -  CDS            10B: 10B is a fluorescent protein published in 1996, derived from Aequorea victoria.
   1048..2202    -  promoter       nmt1 promoter: wild-type nmt1 promoter from Schizosaccharomyces pombe, conferring strong thiamine-repressible expression
   2247..3603    +  gene           kanMX: yeast selectable marker conferring kanamycin resistance (Wach et al., 1994)
   3708..3726    -  promoter       T7 promoter: promoter for bacteriophage T7 RNA polymerase
   3748..3801    -  CDS            lacI (fragment): lac repressor; lacI; The lac repressor binds to the lac operator to inhibit transcription in E. coli. This inhibition can be relieved by adding lactose or isopropyl-β-D-thiogalactopyranoside (IPTG).
   3984..4572    -  rep_origin     ori: high-copy-number ColE1/pMB1/pBR322/pUC origin of replication
   4743..5603    -  CDS            AmpR: β-lactamase; bla; confers resistance to ampicillin, carbenicillin, and related antibiotics
   5604..5708    -  promoter       AmpR promoter: bla
   5803..5838    +  CDS            rop (fragment): Rop protein, which maintains plasmids at low copy number; rop
   5940..5991    +  misc_feature   bom (fragment): basis of mobility region from pBR322
