[The description below was written by a language model from this plasmid's Addgene catalogue record and pLannotate feature annotations shown in this document.]
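Description:
pFA6a-kanMX6-P41nmt1-mECitrine is a PCR-template module plasmid of the pFA6a family used for gene targeting in the fission yeast Schizosaccharomyces pombe. It is propagated in E. coli as a high-copy plasmid through a ColE1/pUC-type origin and selected with ampicillin via the β-lactamase gene. The sequenced record is about 6 kb. No yeast replication origin is annotated, consistent with a plasmid meant to supply a cassette for chromosomal integration rather than to be maintained episomally. SP6 and T7 promoters flank the module region, and short lacI, rop and bom fragments are backbone remnants.

The payload has two divergently oriented units. The kanMX6 marker confers G418 resistance in yeast and allows selection of integrants. Beside it, on the opposite strand, lies an nmt1 promoter followed by a yellow Aequorea victoria fluorescent protein and an ADH1 terminator. The catalogue identifies the promoter as P41nmt1, the attenuated, medium-strength version of the thiamine-repressible nmt1 promoter, although the automated annotation labels it as wild-type nmt1. The fluorescent protein is monomeric enhanced Citrine carrying F64L, Q69M and A206K; the annotation tool matched it to a related variant, 10B. PacI and AscI sites flanking the insert remain intact, which permits tag exchange.

Because the tag is recorded as N-terminal, the likely use is to amplify kanMX6-P41nmt1-mECitrine with primers bearing homology to a target locus. Integration upstream of an open reading frame would replace the native promoter. The result is an mECitrine-tagged protein under thiamine-regulated expression for live-cell imaging, although the record itself states the purpose only as yeast gene targeting.
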