Addgene plasmid #105152: pFA6a-kanMX6-P41nmt1-mECitrine
Purpose: Yeast gene targeting
Depositing lab: Jian-Qiu Wu. Depositing organization: Ohio State University. Publication: The novel proteins Rng8 and Rng9 regulate the myosin-V Myo51 during fission yeast cytokinesis. Wang N, Lo Presti L, Zhu YH, Kang M, Wu Z, Martin SG, Wu JQ. J Cell Biol. 2014 May 12;205(3):357-75. doi: 10.1083/jcb.201308146. Epub 2014 May 5. PubMed 24798735.
Backbone
  Vector backbone: pFA6a
  Backbone size w/o insert (bp): 4170
  Vector type: Bacterial Expression, Yeast Expression
  Selectable markers: KanMX6 (select with G418)
Growth in bacteria
  Bacterial resistance: Ampicillin, 100 μg/mL
  Growth temperature: 37°C
  Growth strain: DH5alpha
  Copy number: High Copy
Gene/Insert
  Gene/Insert name: kanMX6-P41nmt1-mECitrine (alt names: monomeric enhanced Citrine; 41nmt1)
  Species: S. pombe (fission yeast)
  Insert size (bp): 1900
  Mutation: F64L, Q69M, A206K
  Promoter: 41nmt1
  Tag / fusion protein: 41nmt1-mECitrine (N terminal on insert)
  Cloning method: Restriction Enzyme; 5′ cloning site PacI (not destroyed); 3′ cloning site AscI (not destroyed)
Terms and licenses: Academic/Nonprofit Terms; Industry Terms: Not Available to Industry
Depositor comments: The sizes of backbone and inserts are approximate, and do not include the selectable marker.
How to cite: pFA6a-kanMX6-P41nmt1-mECitrine was a gift from Jian-Qiu Wu (Addgene plasmid # 105152 ; http://n2t.net/addgene:105152 ; RRID:Addgene_105152)
